Addgene plasmid #12658: pMT3 p38
Depositing lab: John Kyriakis. Depositing organization: Tufts Medical Center.
Backbone
  Vector backbone: pMT3
  Backbone size w/o insert (bp): 5100
  Vector type: Mammalian Expression
Growth in bacteria
  Bacterial resistance: Ampicillin, 100 μg/mL
  Growth temperature: 37°C
  Growth strain: DH5alpha
  Copy number: High Copy
Gene/Insert
  Gene/Insert name: p38alpha (alt name: p38)
  Species: H. sapiens (human)
  Entrez Gene: MAPK14 (a.k.a. CSBP, CSBP1, CSBP2, CSPB1, EXIP, Mxi2, PRKM14, PRKM15, RK, SAPK2A, p38, p38ALPHA)
  Tag / fusion protein: HA (N terminal on backbone)
  Cloning method: Restriction Enzyme
  Sequencing primers: 5′ pMT2-F
Terms and licenses: Academic/Nonprofit Terms; Industry Terms: Not Available to Industry
How to cite: pMT3 p38 was a gift from John Kyriakis (Addgene plasmid # 12658 ; http://n2t.net/addgene:12658 ; RRID:Addgene_12658)
