[The description below was written by a language model from this plasmid's Addgene catalogue record and pLannotate feature annotations shown in this document.]
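Description:
pMT3 p38 is a mammalian expression plasmid carrying human p38alpha (MAPK14), the stress-activated MAP kinase also known as SAPK2A or CSBP, cloned by restriction enzymes into the roughly 5.1 kb pMT3 backbone. The sequenced record is 6,116 nt. In bacteria it is maintained as a high-copy plasmid through a ColE1/pUC-type origin and selected with ampicillin via the β-lactamase gene and its native promoter. Short remnants of rop, bom, lacZα and lacI are vestiges of the parental cloning vectors and have no evident role.

The MAPK14 coding sequence lies just downstream of an HA epitope supplied by the backbone, giving an N-terminally HA-tagged kinase. The annotation matches this to a fragment of a 3xHA element, and its short length is consistent with a single HA copy. Upstream are an SV40 enhancer/early promoter region (annotated on the opposite strand to the insert), a stretch of adenovirus sequence annotated as a polymerase fragment, and a chimeric adenovirus/immunoglobulin intron that promotes splicing of the transcript. The record does not explicitly name the promoter that drives the insert, although the adenoviral segment sits in the position where one would be expected. Downstream of MAPK14 are a mouse DHFR coding sequence and an SV40 poly(A) signal. This layout suggests a shared transcript, with DHFR as a potential selectable or amplifiable marker in mammalian cells. An adenovirus VA RNA gene is also present; such elements are generally included to boost translation in transfected cells. The 17 bp chicken β-actin promoter hit is probably spurious.

The record states no specific purpose. A construct like this is suited to transient expression of epitope-tagged p38alpha for detection or immunoprecipitation with anti-HA antibodies in studies of stress-kinase signalling.
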