Features (pLannotate 1.2.2; 18 found; start..end, strand, type, name):
      1..36      +  CDS            rop (fragment): Rop protein, which maintains plasmids at low copy number; rop
    138..237     +  misc_feature   bom (fragment): basis of mobility region from pBR322
    243..397     -  CDS            lacZα (fragment): LacZα fragment of β-galactosidase; lacZ fragment
    406..735     -  promoter       SV40 promoter: SV40 enhancer and early promoter
    756..1187    -  CDS            POL (fragment): DPOL_ADE05 - Experimental evidence at protein level: Swiss-Prot protein existence level 1. Eukaryotic-type DNA polymerase involved in viral genomic replication. DNA synthesis is protein primed, and acts in a strand displacement replication. Assembles in complex with viral pTP, DBP, host NFIA and host POU2F1/OCT1 on viral origin of replication. The polymerase covalently transfers dCMP onto pTP, thereby initiating complementary strand synthesis. From Human adenovirus C serotype 5 (HAdV-5) (Human adenovirus 5).
   1204..1433    +  intron         chimeric intron: chimera between introns from adenovirus and immunoglobulin heavy chain genes
   1468..1494    +  CDS            3xHA (fragment): three tandem HA epitope tags
   1510..2589    +  CDS            MAPK14 (sequence withheld): MK14_HUMAN - Also known as CSBP, CSBP1, CSBP2, CSPB1, MXI2, SAPK2A. Experimental evidence at protein level: Swiss-Prot protein existence level 1. (Microbial infection) Activated by phosphorylation by M.tuberculosis EsxA in T-cells leading to inhibition of IFN-gamma production; phosphorylation is apparent within 15 minute and is inhibited by kinase-specific inhibitors SB203580 and siRNA (PubMed:21586573). From Homo sapiens (Human).
   2617..2633    +  promoter       chicken β-actin promoter (fragment): contains a 21-bp deletion relative to the standard chicken β-actin promoter
   2716..3279    +  CDS            DHFR: mouse dihydrofolate reductase; Mus musculus Dhfr
   3360..3443    +  CDS            large T antigen (fragment): large T antigen from SV40 (simian virus 40)
   3466..3600    +  polyA_signal   SV40 poly(A) signal: SV40 polyadenylation signal
   3608..3802    -  CDS            PTP (fragment): TERM_ADE02 - Experimental evidence at protein level: Swiss-Prot protein existence level 1. Protein covalently bound to the viral DNA that acts as a primer for viral genomic replication by DNA strand displacement. Assembles on the viral origin of replication in an initiation complex with viral polymerase, DBP, host NFIA and host POU2F1/OCT1. During initiation, the polymerase covalently couples the first dCTP with Ser- 580 of pTP. The terminal protein stimulates the template activity over 20 fold compared to protein-free templates. Neo-synthesized viral genomes are linked to two preterminal prot
   3843..3999    +  ncRNA          VA: Accession: RF00102 - VA RNA
   4062..4115    -  CDS            lacI (fragment): lac repressor; lacI; The lac repressor binds to the lac operator to inhibit transcription in E. coli. This inhibition can be relieved by adding lactose or isopropyl-β-D-thiogalactopyranoside (IPTG).
   4298..4886    -  rep_origin     ori: high-copy-number ColE1/pMB1/pBR322/pUC origin of replication
   5057..5917    -  CDS            AmpR: β-lactamase; bla; confers resistance to ampicillin, carbenicillin, and related antibiotics
   5918..6022    -  promoter       AmpR promoter: bla
>Addgene plasmid #12658 | pMT3 p38 | addgene full sequence | sequence record 169265 | Addgene NGS results
CTCGCGCGTTTCGGTGATGACGGTGAAAACCTCTGACACATGCAGCTCCCGGAGACGGTCACAGCTTGTC
TGTAAGCGGATGCCGGGAGCAGACAAGCCCGTCAGGGCGCGTCAGCGGGTGTTGGCGGGTGTCGGGGCTG
GCTTAACTATGCGGCATCAGAGCAGATTGTACTGAGAGTGCACCATATGCGGTGTGAAATACCGCACAGA
TGCGTAAGGAGAAAATACCGCATCAGGCGCCATTCGCCATTCAGGCTGCGCAACTGTTGGGAAGGGCGAT
CGGTGCGGGCCTCTTCGCTATTACGCCAGCTGGCGAAAGGGGGATGTGCTGCAAGGCGATTAAGTTGGGT
AACGCCAGGGTTTTCCCAGTCACGACGTTGTAAAACGACGGCCAGTGCCAAGCTTTTTGCAAAAGCCTAG
GCCTCCAAAAAAGCCTCCTCACTACTTCTGGAATAGCTCAGAGGCCGAGGCGGCCTCGGCCTCTGCATAA
ATAAAAAAAATTAGTCAGCCATGGGGCGGAGAATGGGCGGAACTGGGCGGAGTTAGGGGCGGGATGGGCG
GAGTTAGGGGCGGGACTATGGTTGCTGACTAATTGAGATGCATGCTTTGCATACTTCTGCCTGCTGGGGA
GCCTGGGGACTTTCCACACCTGGTTGCTGACTAATTGAGATGCATGCTTTGCATACTTCTGCCTGCTGGG
GAGCCTGGGGACTTTCCACACCCTAACTGACACACATTCCACAGGATCCGGTCGCGCGAATTTCGAGCGG
TGTTCCGCGGTCCTCCTCGTATAGAAACTCGGACCACTCTGAGACGAAGGCTCGCGTCCAGGCCAGCACG
AAGGAGGCTAAGTGGGAGGGGTAGCGGTCGTTGTCCACTAGGGGGTCCACTCGCTCCAGGGTGTGAAGAC
ACATGTCGCCCTCTTCGGCATCAAGGAAGGTGATTGGTTTATAGGTGTAGGCCACGTGACCGGGTGTTCC
TGAAGGGGGGCTATAAAAGGGGGTGGGGGCGCGTTCGTCCTCACTCTCTTCCGCATCGCTGTCTGCGAGG
GCCAGCTGTTGGGCTCGCGGTTGAGGACAAACTCTTCGCGGTCTTTCCAGTACTCTTGGATCGGAAACCC
GTCGGCCTCCGAACGGTACTCCGCCACCGAGGGACCTGAGCGAGTCCGCATCGACCGGATCGGAAAACCT
CTCGACTGTTGGGGTGAGTACTCCCTCTCAAAAGCGGGCATGACTTCTGCGCTAAGATTGTCAGTTTCCA
AAAACGAGGAGGATTTGATATTCACCTGGCCCGCGGTGATGCCTTTGAGGGTGGCCGCGTCCATCTGGTC
AGAAAAGACAATCTTTTTGTTGTCAAGCTTGAGGTGTGGCAGGCTTGAGATCTGGCCATACACTTGAGTG
ACAATGACATCCACTTTGCCTTTCTCTCCACAGGTGTCCACTCCCAGGTCCAACTGCAGCCACCATGTAC
CCATACGATGTTCCAGATTACGCTGGAATTCCTCTAGAG
[1080 nt withheld, positions 1510-2589]
TGAGCACCTGGTTTGCGGCCGCAATTCCGGGGGGGGGGGGGGGGACAGCTCAGGGCTGCGATTTCGCGCC
AAACTTGACGGCAATCCTAGCGTGAAGGCTGGTAGGATTTTATCCCCGCTGCCATCATGGTTCGACCATT
GAACTGCATCGTCGCCGTGTCCCAAAATATGGGGATTGGCAAGAACGGAGACCTACCCTGGCCTCCGCTC
AGGAACGAGTTCAAGTACTTCCAAAGAATGACCACAACCTCTTCAGTGGAAGGTAAACAGAATCTGGTGA
TTATGGGTAGGAAAACCTGGTTCTCCATTCCTGAGAAGAATCGACCTTTAAAGGACAGAATTAATATAGT
TCTCAGTAGAGAACTCAAAGAACCACCACGAGGAGCTCATTTTCTTGCCAAAAGTTTGGATGATGCCTTA
AGACTTATTGAACAACCGGAATTGGCAAGTAAAGTAGACATGGTTTGGATAGTCGGAGGCAGTTCTGTTT
ACCAGGAAGCCATGAATCAACCAGGCCACCTCAGACTCTTTGTGACAAGGATCATGCAGGAATTTGAAAG
TGACACGTTTTTCCCAGAAATTGATTTGGGGAAATATAAACTTCTCCCAGAATACCCAGGCGTCCTCTCT
GAGGTCCAGGAGGAAAAAGGCATCAAGTATAAGTTTGAAGTCTACGAGAAGAAAGACTAACAGGAAGATG
CTTTCAAGTTCTCTGCTCCCCTCCTAAAGCTATGCATTTTTATAAGACCATGGGACTTTTGCTGGCTTTA
GATCATAATCAGCCATACCACATTTGTAGAGGTTTTACTTGCTTTAAAAAACCTCCCACACCTCCCCCTG
AACCTGAAACATAAAATGAATGCAATTGTTGTTGTTAACTTGTTTATTGCAGCTTATAATGGTTACAAAT
AAAGCAATAGCATCACAAATTTCACAAATAAAGCATTTTTTTCACTGCATTCTAGTTGTGGTTTGTCCAA
ACTCATCAATGTATCTTATCATGTCTGGATCCCCGGCCAACGGTCTGGTGACCCGGCTGCGAGAGCTCGG
TGTACCTGAGACGCGAGTAAGCCCTTGAGTCAAAGACGTAGTCGTTGCAAGTCCGCACCAGGTACTGATA
TCCCACCAAAAAGTGCGGCGGCGGCTGGCGGTAGAGGGGCCAGCGTAGGGTGGCCGGGGCTCCGGGGGCG
AGGTCTTCCAACATAAGGCGATGATCATCGATGCTAGACCGTGCAAAAGGAGAGCCTGTAAGCGGGCACT
CTTCCGTGGTCTGGTGGATAAATTCGCAAGGGTATCATGGCGGACGACCGGGGTTCGAACCCCGGATCCG
GCCGTCCGCCGTGATCCATGCGGTTACCGCCCGCGTGTCGAACCCAGGTGTGCGACGTCAGACAACGGGG
GAGCGCTCCTTTTGGCTTCCTTCCAGGCGCGGCGGCTGCTGCGCTAGCTTTTTTGGCGAGCTCGAATTAA
TTCTGCATTAATGAATCGGCCAACGCGCGGGGAGAGGCGGTTTGCGTATTGGGCGCTCTTCCGCTTCCTC
GCTCACTGACTCGCTGCGCTCGGTCGTTCGGCTGCGGCGAGCGGTATCAGCTCACTCAAAGGCGGTAATA
CGGTTATCCACAGAATCAGGGGATAACGCAGGAAAGAACATGTGAGCAAAAGGCCAGCAAAAGGCCAGGA
ACCGTAAAAAGGCCGCGTTGCTGGCGTTTTTCCATAGGCTCCGCCCCCCTGACGAGCATCACAAAAATCG
ACGCTCAAGTCAGAGGTGGCGAAACCCGACAGGACTATAAAGATACCAGGCGTTTCCCCCTGGAAGCTCC
CTCGTGCGCTCTCCTGTTCCGACCCTGCCGCTTACCGGATACCTGTCCGCCTTTCTCCCTTCGGGAAGCG
TGGCGCTTTCTCATAGCTCACGCTGTAGGTATCTCAGTTCGGTGTAGGTCGTTCGCTCCAAGCTGGGCTG
TGTGCACGAACCCCCCGTTCAGCCCGACCGCTGCGCCTTATCCGGTAACTATCGTCTTGAGTCCAACCCG
GTAAGACACGACTTATCGCCACTGGCAGCAGCCACTGGTAACAGGATTAGCAGAGCGAGGTATGTAGGCG
GTGCTACAGAGTTCTTGAAGTGGTGGCCTAACTACGGCTACACTAGAAGAACAGTATTTGGTATCTGCGC
TCTGCTGAAGCCAGTTACCTTCGGAAAAAGAGTTGGTAGCTCTTGATCCGGCAAACAAACCACCGCTGGT
AGCGGTGGTTTTTTTGTTTGCAAGCAGCAGATTACGCGCAGAAAAAAAGGATCTCAAGAAGATCCTTTGA
TCTTTTCTACGGGGTCTGACGCTCAGTGGAACGAAAACTCACGTTAAGGGATTTTGGTCATGAGATTATC
AAAAAGGATCTTCACCTAGATCCTTTTAAATTAAAAATGAAGTTTTAAATCAATCTAAAGTATATATGAG
TAAACTTGGTCTGACAGTTACCAATGCTTAATCAGTGAGGCACCTATCTCAGCGATCTGTCTATTTCGTT
CATCCATAGTTGCCTGACTCCCCGTCGTGTAGATAACTACGATACGGGAGGGCTTACCATCTGGCCCCAG
TGCTGCAATGATACCGCGAGACCCACGCTCACCGGCTCCAGATTTATCAGCAATAAACCAGCCAGCCGGA
AGGGCCGAGCGCAGAAGTGGTCCTGCAACTTTATCCGCCTCCATCCAGTCTATTAATTGTTGCCGGGAAG
CTAGAGTAAGTAGTTCGCCAGTTAATAGTTTGCGCAACGTTGTTGCCATTGCTACAGGCATCGTGGTGTC
ACGCTCGTCGTTTGGTATGGCTTCATTCAGCTCCGGTTCCCAACGATCAAGGCGAGTTACATGATCCCCC
ATGTTGTGCAAAAAAGCGGTTAGCTCCTTCGGTCCTCCGATCGTTGTCAGAAGTAAGTTGGCCGCAGTGT
TATCACTCATGGTTATGGCAGCACTGCATAATTCTCTTACTGTCATGCCATCCGTAAGATGCTTTTCTGT
GACTGGTGAGTACTCAACCAAGTCATTCTGAGAATAGTGTATGCGGCGACCGAGTTGCTCTTGCCCGGCG
TCAATACGGGATAATACCGCGCCACATAGCAGAACTTTAAAAGTGCTCATCATTGGAAAACGTTCTTCGG
GGCGAAAACTCTCAAGGATCTTACCGCTGTTGAGATCCAGTTCGATGTAACCCACTCGTGCACCCAACTG
ATCTTCAGCATCTTTTACTTTCACCAGCGTTTCTGGGTGAGCAAAAACAGGAAGGCAAAATGCCGCAAAA
AAGGGAATAAGGGCGACACGGAAATGTTGAATACTCATACTCTTCCTTTTTCAATATTATTGAAGCATTT
ATCAGGGTTATTGTCTCATGAGCGGATACATATTTGAATGTATTTAGAAAAATAAACAAATAGGGGTTCC
GCGCACATTTCCCCGAAAAGTGCCACCTGACGTCTAAGAAACCATTATTATCATGACATTAACCTATAAA
AATAGGCGTATCACGAGGCCCTTTCGT
