>Addgene plasmid #12658 | pMT3 p38 | addgene partial sequence | sequence record 73030 | pMT2-F 5'-TTGCCTTTCTCTCCACAGGT-3'
CATACGATGTTCCAGATTACGCTGGAATTCCTCTAGAG
[828 nt withheld, positions 39-866]
